Addgene plasmid #14022: RCAS(A) mdnLef1en (CT#1144)
Depositing lab: Cliff Tabin. Depositing organization: Harvard Medical School.
Backbone
  Vector backbone: RCASBP(A)
  Backbone size w/o insert (bp): 11600
  Vector type: Retroviral ; avian expression
Growth in bacteria
  Bacterial resistance: Ampicillin, 100 μg/mL
  Growth temperature: 37°C
  Growth strain: DH5alpha
  Copy number: Low Copy
Gene/Insert
  Gene/Insert name: Lef1
  Species: M. musculus (mouse)
  Mutation: Dominant negative Lef1, engrailed fusion
  Entrez Gene: Lef1 (a.k.a. 3000002B05, Lef-1)
  Cloning method: Restriction Enzyme; 5′ cloning site ClaI (not destroyed); 3′ cloning site ClaI (not destroyed)
  Sequencing primers: 5′ RCAS-F (5'-ACATGGGTGGTGGTATAGCGCTTGCG-3'); 3′ pBRforBam (5'-CTTGGAGCCACTATCGAC-3')
Terms and licenses: Academic/Nonprofit Terms; Industry Terms: Not Available to Industry
Depositor comments: From Gabrielle Kardon.
How to cite: RCAS(A) mdnLef1en (CT#1144) was a gift from Cliff Tabin (Addgene plasmid # 14022 ; http://n2t.net/addgene:14022 ; RRID:Addgene_14022)
