[The description below was written by a language model from this plasmid's Addgene catalogue record.]
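Description:
RCAS(A) mdnLef1en is a replication-competent avian retroviral vector built on the RCASBP(A) backbone, a proviral plasmid of about 11.6 kb before addition of the insert. RCAS vectors derive from Rous sarcoma virus: the src oncogene is replaced by a cloning site, while the viral genes needed for replication and the long terminal repeats are kept. Once introduced into permissive avian cells, the virus can therefore spread from cell to cell without a helper. The "BP" designation refers to the Bryan high-titre polymerase variant, and "(A)" denotes the subgroup A envelope, which determines which avian cells can be infected. In bacteria the plasmid is maintained at low copy number under ampicillin selection. No feature table is provided, so the bacterial origin and the exact arrangement of viral elements are not stated in the record.

The payload is mouse Lef1, inserted at the ClaI site with ClaI retained at both ends. It is recorded as a dominant-negative form fused to engrailed. Lef1 is a DNA-binding transcription factor that acts downstream of canonical Wnt/β-catenin signalling. Engrailed fusions are generally made to attach a transcriptional repressor domain, turning a factor into an active repressor of its normal targets. However, the record does not specify which portions of Lef1 or engrailed are present. In RCAS vectors an insert at ClaI is typically expressed from a spliced message driven by the viral LTR, though no separate promoter is listed here. The construct is suited to sustained, spreading misexpression in avian cells or embryos to interfere with Lef1-dependent transcription, although the record does not state a specific application.
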