>Addgene plasmid #14022 | RCAS(A) mdnLef1en (CT#1144) | addgene partial sequence | sequence record 20214 | 14022 with RCAS-F
GCTATTGGTAATTGTGAAATACGCTTTTGTCTGTGTGCTGCAGGAGCTGAGCTGACTCTGCTGGTGGCCT
CGCGTACCACTGTGGCATCGATTCTAGACCACTGTGGCCAGGCGGTAGCTGGGACGTGCAGCCGACCACC
ATGCCCCAACTTTCCGGTCAGGTCAAACAGGAGCACCCCCACACGGACAGTGACCTAATGCACGTGAAGC
CTCAACACGAACAGAGAAAGGAGCAGGAGCCCAAAAGACCTCATATTAAGAAGCCTCTGAATGCTTTCAT
GTTATATATGAAAGAAATGAGAGCGAATGTCGTAGCTGAGTGCACGCTAAAGGAGAGTGCAGCTATCAAC
CAGATCCTGGGCAGAAGATGGCACGCCCTCTCCCGGGAAGAGCAGGCCAAATACTATGAACTAGCACGGA
AAGAGAGACAGCTACACATGCAGCTTTATCCAGGCTGGTCAGCGCGAGACAATTATGGCAAGAAGAAGAA
GAGGAAGAGAGAGAAGCTACAGGAGTCGACTTCAGGTACAGGTCCCAGAATGACAGAGCTTAGATCTGGA
TATCCTTATGACGTCCCAGATTATGCTGAATTCCGCGATGCCCTGGAGGATCGCTGCAGCCCACAGTCAG
CGCCCAGCCCCATTACCCTACAAATGCAGCATCTTCACCACCAGCAACAGCAGCAGCAGCAACAGCAGCA
GCAAATGCAGCACCTCCACCAGCTGCAGCAACTGCAGCAGTTGCACCAACAGCAACTGGCCGCCGGTGTC
TTCCACCATCCGGCAATGGCCTTCGATGCCGCTGCAGCCGCCGCTGCTGCAGCTGCTGCTGC
